Addgene plasmid #106797: gh127
Purpose: expression of gRNA targeting XYLT1
Depositing lab: Eric-Paul Bennett. Depositing organization: University of Copenhagen. Publication: A validated gRNA library for CRISPR/Cas9 targeting of the human glycosyltransferase genome. Narimatsu Y, Joshi HJ, Zhang Y, Gomes C, Chen YH, Lorenzetti F, Furukawa S, Schjoldager K, Hansen L, Clausen H, Bennett EP, Wandall HH. Glycobiology. 2018 Jan 5. pii: 4791732. doi: 10.1093/glycob/cwx101. PubMed 29315387.
Backbone
  Vector backbone: EPB104
  Backbone manufacturer: Eric-Paul Bennett (Addgene plasmid # 68369)
  Backbone size w/o insert (bp): 2376
  Vector type: Mammalian Expression
Growth in bacteria
  Bacterial resistance: Ampicillin, 100 μg/mL
  Growth temperature: 37°C
  Growth strain: DH5alpha
  Copy number: High Copy
Gene/Insert
  Gene/Insert name: XYLT1
  gRNA/shRNA sequence: ACAACAGCAACTTCGCACCC
  Species: H. sapiens (human)
  Entrez Gene: XYLT1 (a.k.a. DBQD2, PXYLT1, XT-I, XT1, XTI, XYLTI, xylT-I)
  Cloning method: Restriction Enzyme; 5′ cloning site unknown (unknown if destroyed); 3′ cloning site unknown (unknown if destroyed)
  Sequencing primers: 5′ T7NP
Terms and licenses: Academic/Nonprofit Terms; Industry Terms: Not Available to Industry
How to cite: gh127 was a gift from Eric-Paul Bennett (Addgene plasmid # 106797 ; http://n2t.net/addgene:106797 ; RRID:Addgene_106797)
