[The description below was written by a language model from this plasmid's Addgene catalogue record and pLannotate feature annotations shown in this document.]
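Description:
gh127 is a small (about 2.7 kb) mammalian guide RNA expression plasmid built on the EPB104 backbone and designed to deliver a single CRISPR/Cas9 guide against human XYLT1, the gene encoding xylosyltransferase I. It belongs to a validated gRNA collection covering the human glycosyltransferase genes. In bacteria it is maintained at high copy from a ColE1/pUC-type origin and selected with ampicillin through a β-lactamase gene driven by its own bla promoter.

The functional cassette is compact. A human U6 RNA polymerase III promoter sits upstream of a short gap in the annotation that corresponds to the position of the XYLT1-specific 20-nt protospacer, followed directly by the Streptococcus pyogenes Cas9 gRNA scaffold. Transcription from U6 therefore produces a complete single guide RNA in transfected human cells. The plasmid carries no Cas9 coding sequence and no mammalian selection marker or reporter in the annotated features, so the nuclease has to be supplied separately, for example from a co-transfected Cas9 plasmid or a Cas9-expressing cell line. A T7 promoter lies just upstream of the U6 promoter and serves as a sequencing primer site for the insert.

The remaining annotations (partial M13 origin, lacZα, lacI and RSF origin fragments) are short remnants of the cloning vector and are not expected to be functional. The insert was introduced by restriction cloning, though the sites used are not recorded. Typical use is knockout or editing of XYLT1 in human cells for studies of glycosylation.
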