Features (pLannotate 1.2.2; 10 found; start..end, strand, type, name):
      3..134     -  rep_origin     M13 ori (fragment): M13 bacteriophage origin of replication; arrow indicates direction of (+) strand synthesis
    155..311     -  CDS            lacZα (fragment): LacZα fragment of β-galactosidase; lacZ fragment
    320..338     +  promoter       T7 promoter: promoter for bacteriophage T7 RNA polymerase
    398..638     +  promoter       U6 promoter: RNA polymerase III promoter for human U6 snRNA
    668..743     +  misc_RNA       gRNA scaffold: guide RNA scaffold for the Streptococcus pyogenes CRISPR/Cas9 system
    790..837     -  CDS            lacI (fragment): lac repressor; lacI; The lac repressor binds to the lac operator to inhibit transcription in E. coli. This inhibition can be relieved by adding lactose or isopropyl-β-D-thiogalactopyranoside (IPTG).
    874..914     -  rep_origin     RSF ori (fragment): Plasmids containing the RSF 1030 origin of replication can be propagated in E. coli cells that contain additional plasmids with compatible origins.
    992..1580    -  rep_origin     ori: high-copy-number ColE1/pMB1/pBR322/pUC origin of replication
   1751..2611    -  CDS            AmpR: β-lactamase; bla; confers resistance to ampicillin, carbenicillin, and related antibiotics
   2612..2716    -  promoter       AmpR promoter: bla
>Addgene plasmid #106797 | gh127 | addgene full sequence | sequence record 221288 | Addgene Assembled Full Sequence
CTAAATTGTAAGCGTTAATATTTTGTTAAAATTCGCGTTAAATTTTTGTTAAATCAGCTCATTTTTTAAC
CAATAGGCCGAAATCGGCAAAATCCCTTATAAATCAAAAGAATAGACCGAGATAGGGTTGAGTGGCCGCT
ACAGGGCGCTCCCATTCGCCATTCAGGCTGCGCAACTGTTGGGAAGGGCGTTTCGGTGCGGGCCTCTTCG
CTATTACGCCAGCTGGCGAAAGGGGGATGTGCTGCAAGGCGATTAAGTTGGGTAACGCCAGGGTTTTCCC
AGTCACGACGTTGTAAAACGACGGCCAGTGAGCGCGACGTAATACGACTCACTATAGGGCGAATTGGCGG
AAGGCCGTCAAGGCCACGTGTCTTGTCCAGAGCTCGATATCGAATTCGAGGGCCTATTTCCCATGATTCC
TTCATATTTGCATATACGATACAAGGCTGTTAGAGAGATAATTGGAATTAATTTGACTGTAAACACAAAG
ATATTAGTACAAAATACGTGACGTAGAAAGTAATAATTTCTTGGGTAGTTTGCAGTTTTAAAATTATGTT
TTAAAATGGACTATCATATGCTTACCGTAACTTGAAAGTATTTCGATTTCTTGGCTTTATATATCTTGTG
GAAAGGACGAAACACCGACAACAGCAACTTCGCACCCGTTTTAGAGCTAGAAATAGCAAGTTAAAATAAG
GCTAGTCCGTTATCAACTTGAAAAAGTGGCACCGAGTCGGTGCTTTTTTTGGTACCTGGAGCACAAGACT
GGCCTCATGGGCCTTCCGCTCACTGCCCGCTTTCCAGTCGGGAAACCTGTCGTGCCAGCTGCATTAACAT
GGTCATAGCTGTTTCCTTGCGTATTGGGCGCTCTCCGCTTCCTCGCTCACTGACTCGCTGCGCTCGGTCG
TTCGGGTAAAGCCTGGGGTGCCTAATGAGCAAAAGGCCAGCAAAAGGCCAGGAACCGTAAAAAGGCCGCG
TTGCTGGCGTTTTTCCATAGGCTCCGCCCCCCTGACGAGCATCACAAAAATCGACGCTCAAGTCAGAGGT
GGCGAAACCCGACAGGACTATAAAGATACCAGGCGTTTCCCCCTGGAAGCTCCCTCGTGCGCTCTCCTGT
TCCGACCCTGCCGCTTACCGGATACCTGTCCGCCTTTCTCCCTTCGGGAAGCGTGGCGCTTTCTCATAGC
TCACGCTGTAGGTATCTCAGTTCGGTGTAGGTCGTTCGCTCCAAGCTGGGCTGTGTGCACGAACCCCCCG
TTCAGCCCGACCGCTGCGCCTTATCCGGTAACTATCGTCTTGAGTCCAACCCGGTAAGACACGACTTATC
GCCACTGGCAGCAGCCACTGGTAACAGGATTAGCAGAGCGAGGTATGTAGGCGGTGCTACAGAGTTCTTG
AAGTGGTGGCCTAACTACGGCTACACTAGAAGAACAGTATTTGGTATCTGCGCTCTGCTGAAGCCAGTTA
CCTTCGGAAAAAGAGTTGGTAGCTCTTGATCCGGCAAACAAACCACCGCTGGTAGCGGTGGTTTTTTTGT
TTGCAAGCAGCAGATTACGCGCAGAAAAAAAGGATCTCAAGAAGATCCTTTGATCTTTTCTACGGGGTCT
GACGCTCAGTGGAACGAAAACTCACGTTAAGGGATTTTGGTCATGAGATTATCAAAAAGGATCTTCACCT
AGATCCTTTTAAATTAAAAATGAAGTTTTAAATCAATCTAAAGTATATATGAGTAAACTTGGTCTGACAG
TTACCAATGCTTAATCAGTGAGGCACCTATCTCAGCGATCTGTCTATTTCGTTCATCCATAGTTGCCTGA
CTCCCCGTCGTGTAGATAACTACGATACGGGAGGGCTTACCATCTGGCCCCAGTGCTGCAATGATACCGC
GAGAACCACGCTCACCGGCTCCAGATTTATCAGCAATAAACCAGCCAGCCGGAAGGGCCGAGCGCAGAAG
TGGTCCTGCAACTTTATCCGCCTCCATCCAGTCTATTAATTGTTGCCGGGAAGCTAGAGTAAGTAGTTCG
CCAGTTAATAGTTTGCGCAACGTTGTTGCCATTGCTACAGGCATCGTGGTGTCACGCTCGTCGTTTGGTA
TGGCTTCATTCAGCTCCGGTTCCCAACGATCAAGGCGAGTTACATGATCCCCCATGTTGTGCAAAAAAGC
GGTTAGCTCCTTCGGTCCTCCGATCGTTGTCAGAAGTAAGTTGGCCGCAGTGTTATCACTCATGGTTATG
GCAGCACTGCATAATTCTCTTACTGTCATGCCATCCGTAAGATGCTTTTCTGTGACTGGTGAGTACTCAA
CCAAGTCATTCTGAGAATAGTGTATGCGGCGACCGAGTTGCTCTTGCCCGGCGTCAATACGGGATAATAC
CGCGCCACATAGCAGAACTTTAAAAGTGCTCATCATTGGAAAACGTTCTTCGGGGCGAAAACTCTCAAGG
ATCTTACCGCTGTTGAGATCCAGTTCGATGTAACCCACTCGTGCACCCAACTGATCTTCAGCATCTTTTA
CTTTCACCAGCGTTTCTGGGTGAGCAAAAACAGGAAGGCAAAATGCCGCAAAAAAGGGAATAAGGGCGAC
ACGGAAATGTTGAATACTCATACTCTTCCTTTTTCAATATTATTGAAGCATTTATCAGGGTTATTGTCTC
ATGAGCGGATACATATTTGAATGTATTTAGAAAAATAAACAAATAGGGGTTCCGCGCACATTTCCCCGAA
AAGTGCCAC
