>Addgene plasmid #106797 | gh127 | addgene partial sequence | sequence record 221289 | hU6-F 5'-GAGGGCCTATTTCCCATGATT-3'
AATTGGAATTAATTTGACTGTAAACACAAAGATATTAGTACAAAATACGTGACGTAGAAAGTAATAATTT
CTTGGGTAGTTTGCAGTTTTAAAATTATGTTTTAAAATGGACTATCATATGCTTACCGTAACTTGAAAGT
ATTTCGATTTCTTGGCTTTATATATCTTGTGGAAAGGACGAAACACCGACAACAGCAACTTCGCACCCGT
TTTAGAGCTAGAAATAGCAAGTTAAAATAAGGCTAGTCCGTTATCAACTTGAAAAAGTGGCACCGAGTCG
GTGCTTTTTTTGGTACCTGGAGCACAAGACTGGCCTCATGGGCCTTCCGCTCACTGCCCGCTTTCCAGTC
GGGAAACCTGTCGTGCCAGCTGCATTAACATGGTCATAGCTGTTTCCTTGCGTATTGGGCGCTCTCCGCT
TCCTCGCTCACTGACTCGCTGCGCTCGGTCGTTCGGGTAAAGCCTGGGGTGCCTAATGAGCAAAAGGCCA
GCAAAAGGCCAGGAACCGTAAAAAGGCCGCGTTGCTGGCGTTTTTCCATAGGCTCCGCCCCCCTGACGAG
CATCACAAAAATCGACGCTCAAGTCAGAGGTGGCGAAACCCGACAGGACTATAAAGATACCAGGCGTTTC
CCCCTGGAAGCTCCCTCGTGCGCTCTCCTGTTCCGACCCTGCCGCTTACCGGATACCTGTCCGCCTTTCT
CCCTTCGGGAAGCGTGGCGCTTTCTCATAGCTCACGCTGTAGGTATCTCAGTTCGGTGTAGGTCGTTCGC
TCCAAGCTGGGCTGTGTGCACGAACCCCCCGTTCAGCCCGACCGCTGCGCCTTATCCGGTAACTATCGTC
TTGAGTCCAACCCGGTAAGACACGACTTATCGCCACTGG
